>Addgene plasmid #41062 | pTKRED | addgene full sequence | sequence record 266310 | Addgene NGS Result
ATGACACCGGACATTATCCTGCAGCGTACCGGGATCGATGTGAGAGCTGTCGAACAGGGGGAAGATGCGT
GGCACAAATTACGGCTCGGCGTCATCACCGCTTCAGAAGTTCACAACGTGATAGCAAAACCCCGCTCCGG
AAAGAAGTGGCCTGACATGAAAATGTCCTACTTCCACACCCTGCTTGCTGAGGTTTGCACCGGTGTGGCT
CCGGAAGTTAACGCTAAAGCACTGGCCTGGGGAAAACAGTACGAGAACGACGCCAGAACCCTGTTTGAAT
TCACTTCCGGCGTGAATGTTACTGAATCCCCGATCATCTATCGCGACGAAAGTATGCGTACCGCCTGCTC
TCCCGATGGTTTATGCAGTGACGGCAACGGCCTTGAACTGAAATGCCCGTTTACCTCCCGGGATTTCATG
AAGTTCCGGCTCGGTGGTTTCGAGGCCATAAAGTCAGCTTACATGGCCCAGGTGCAGTACAGCATGTGGG
TGACGCGAAAAAATGCCTGGTACTTTGCCAACTATGACCCGCGTATGAAGCGTGAAGGCCTGCATTATGT
CGTGATTGAGCGGGATGAAAAGTACATGGCGAGTTTTGACGAGATCGTGCCGGAGTTCATCGAAAAAATG
GACGAGGCACTGGCTGAAATTGGTTTTGTATTTGGGGAGCAATGGCGATGACGCATCCTCACGATAATAT
CCGGGTAGGCGCAATCACTTTCGTCTCTCTAGGGAATTCAGATCTCTGCAGGAGCTTAGTAAAGCCCTCG
CTAGATTTTAATGCGGATGTTGCGATTACTTCGCCAACTATTGCGATAACAAGAAAAAGCCAGCCTTTCA
TGATATATCTCCCAATTTGTGTAGGGCTTATTATGCACGCTTAAAAATAATAAAAGCAGACTTGACCTGA
TAGTTTGGCTGTGAGCAATTATGTGCTTAGTGCATCTAACGCTTGAGTTAAGCCGCGCCGCGAAGCGGCG
TCGGCTTGAACGAATTGTTAGACATTATTTGCCGACTACCTTGGTGATCTCGCCTTTCACGTAGTGGACA
AATTCTTCCAACTGATCTGCGCGCGAGGCCAAGCGATCTTCTTCTTGTCCAAGATAAGCCTGTCTAGCTT
CAAGTATGACGGGCTGATACTGGGCCGGCAGGCGCTCCATTGCCCAGTAGGCAGCGACATCCTTCGGCGC
GATTTTGCCGGTTACTGCGCTGTACCAAATGCGGGACAACGTAAGCACTACATTTCGCTCATCGCCAGCC
CAGTCGGGCGGCGAGTTCCATAGCGTTAAGGTTTCATTTAGCGCCTCAAATAGATCCTGTTCAGGAACCG
GATCAAAGAGTTCCTCCGCCGCTGGACCTACCAAGGCAACGCTATGTTCTCTTGCTTTTGTCAGCAAGAT
AGCCAGATCAATGTCGATCGTGGCTGGCTCGAAGATACCTGCAAGAATGTCATTGCGCTGCCATTCTCCA
AATTGCAGTTCGCGCTTAGCTGGATAACGCCACGGAATGATGTCGTCGTGCACAACAATGGTGACTTCTA
CAGCGCGGAGAATCTCGCTCTCTCCAGGGGAAGCCGAAGTTTCCAAAAGGTCGTTGATCAAAGCTCGCCG
CGTTGTTTCATCAAGCCTTACGGTCACCGTAACCAGCAAATCAATATCACTGTGTGGCTTCAGGCCGCCA
TCCACTGCGGAGCCGTACAAATGTACGGCCAGCAACGTCGGTTCGAGATGGCGCTCGATGACGCCAACTA
CCTCTGATAGTTGAGTCGATACTTCGGCGATCACCGCTTCCCTCATGATGTTTAACTTTGTTTTAGGGCG
ACTGCCCTGCTGCGTAACATCGTTGCTGCTCCATAACATCAAACATCGACCCACGGCGTAACGCGCTTGC
TGCTTGGATGCCCGAGGCATAGACTGTACCCCAAAAAAACAGTCATAACAAGCCATGAAAACCGCCACTG
CGCCGTTACCACCGCTGCGTTCGGTCAAGGTTCTGGACCAGTTGCGTGAGCGCATACGCTACTTGCATTA
CAGCTTACGAACCGAACAGGCTTATGTCCACTGGGTTCGTGCCTTCATCCGTTTCCACGGTGTGCGTCAC
CCGGCAACCTTGGGCAGCAGCGAAGTCGAGGCATTTCTGTCCTGGCTGGCGAACGAGCGCAAGGTTTCGG
TCTCCACGCATCGTCAGGCATTGGCGGCCTTGCTGTTCTTCTACGGCAAGGTGCTGTGCACGGATCTGCC
CTGGCTTCAGGAGATCGGAAGACCTCGGCCGTCGCGGCGCTTGCCGGTGGTGCTGACCCCGGATGAAGTG
GTTCGCATCCTCGGTTTTCTGGAAGGCGAGCATCGTTTGTTCGCCCAGCTTCTGTATGGAACGGGCATGC
TTATTTCAGGAAAGTTTCGGAGGAGATAGTGTTCGGCAGTTTGTACATCATCTGCGGGATCAGGTACGGT
TTGATCAGGTTGTAGAAGATCAGGTAAGACATAGAATCGATGTAGATGATCGGTTTGTTTTTGTTGATTT
TTACGTAACAGTTCAGTTGGAATTTGTTACGCAGACCCTTAACCAGGTATTCTACTTCTTCGAAAGTGAA
AGACTGGGTGTTCAGTACGATCGATTTGTTGGTAGAGTTTTTGTTGTAATCCCATTTACCACCATCATCC
ATGAACCAGTATGCCAGAGACATCGGGGTCAGGTAGTTTTCAACCAGGTTGTTCGGGATGGTTTTTTTGT
TGTTAACGATGAACAGGTTAGCCAGTTTGTTGAAAGCTTGGTGTTTGAAAGTCTGGGCGCCCCAGGTGAT
TACCAGGTTACCCAGGTGGTTAACACGTTCTTTTTTGTGCGGCGGGGACAGTACCCACTGATCGTACAGC
AGACATACGTGGTCCATGTATGCTTTGTTTTTCCACTCGAACTGCATACAGTAGGTTTTACCTTCATCAC
GAGAACGGATGTAAGCATCACCCAGGATCAGACCGATACCTGCTTCGAACTGTTCGATGTTCAGTTCGAT
CAGCTGGGATTTGTATTCTTTCAGCAGTTTAGAGTTCGGACCCAGGTTCATTACCTGGTTTTTTTGATGC
ATTTTTTATAACCTCCTTAGAGCTCGAATTCCCAAAAAAACGGGTATGGAGAAACAGTAGAGAGTTGCGA
TAAAAAGCGTCAGGTAGGATCCGCTAATCTTATGGATAAAAATGCTATGGCATAGCAAAGTGTGACGCCG
TGCAAATAATCAATGTGGACTTTTCTGCCGTGATTATAGACACTTTTGTTACGCGTTTTTGTCATGGCTT
TGGTCCCGCTTTGTTACAGAATGCTTTTAATAAGCGGGGTTACCGGTTTGGTTAGCGAGAAGAGCCAGTA
AAAGACGCAGTGACGGCAATGTCTGATGCAATATGGACAATTGGTTTCTTCTCTGAATGGCGGGAGTATG
AAAAGTATGGCTGAAGCGCAAAATGATCCCCTGCTGCCGGGATACTCGTTTAATGCCCATCTGGTGGCGG
GTTTAACGCCGATTGAGGCCAACGGTTATCTCGATTTTTTTATCGACCGACCGCTGGGAATGAAAGGTTA
TATTCTCAATCTCACCATTCGCGGTCAGGGGGTGGTGAAAAATCAGGGACGAGAATTTGTTTGCCGACCG
GGTGATATTTTGCTGTTCCCGCCAGGAGAGATTCATCACTACGGTCGTCATCCGGAGGCTCGCGAATGGT
ATCACCAGTGGGTTTACTTTCGTCCGCGCGCCTACTGGCATGAATGGCTTAACTGGCCGTCAATATTTGC
CAATACGGGGTTCTTTCGCCCGGATGAAGCGCACCAGCCGCATTTCAGCGACCTGTTTGGGCAAATCATT
AACGCCGGGCAAGGGGAAGGGCGCTATTCGGAGCTGCTGGCGATAAATCTGCTTGAGCAATTGTTACTGC
GGCGCATGGAAGCGATTAACGAGTCGCTCCATCCACCGATGGATAATCGGGTACGCGAGGCTTGTCAGTA
CATCAGCGATCACCTGGCAGACAGCAATTTTGATATCGCCAGCGTCGCACAGCATGTTTGCTTGTCGCCG
TCGCGTCTGTCACATCTTTTCCGCCAGCAGTTAGGGATTAGCGTCTTAAGCTGGCGCGAGGACCAACGTA
TCAGCCAGGCGAAGCTGCTTTTGAGCACCACCCGGATGCCTATCGCCACCGTCGGTCGCAATGTTGGTTT
TGACGATCAACTCTATTTCTCGCGGGTATTTAAAAAATGCACCGGGGCCAGCCCGAGCGAGTTCCGTGCC
GGTTGTGAAGAAAAAGTGAATGATGTAGCCGTCAAGTTGTCATAAGCATGCGGATCAGTGAGGGTTTGCA
ACTGCGGGTCAAGGATCTGGATTTCGATCACGGCACGATCATCGTGCGGGAGGGCAAGGGCTCCAAGGAT
CGGGCCTTGATGTTACCCGAGAGCTTGGCACCCAGCCTGCGCGAGCAGCGGCTGGCTGGTTTATTGCTGA
TAAATCTGGAGCCGGTGAGCGTGGGTCTCGCGGTATCATTGCAGCACTGGGGCCAGATGGTAAGCCCTCC
CGTATCGTAGTTATCTACACGACGGGGAGTCAGGCAACTATGGATGAACGAAATAGACAGATCGCTGAGA
TAGGTGCCTCACTGATTAAGCATTGGTAACTGTCAGACCAAGTTTACTCATATATACTTTAGATTGATTT
AAAACTTCATTTTTAATTTAAAAGGATCTAGGTGAAGATCCTTTTTGATAATCTCATGACCAAAATCCCT
TAACGTGAGTTTTCGTTCCACTGAGCGTCAGACCCCGTTGATGATACCGCTGCCTTACTGGGTGCATTAG
CCAGTCTGAATGACCTGTCACGGGATAATCCGAAGTGGTCAGACTGGAAAATCAGAGGGCAGGAACTGCT
GAACAGCAAAAAGTCAGATAGCACCACATAGCAGACCCGCCATAAAACGCCCTGAGAAGCCCGTGACGGG
CTTTTCTTGTATTATGGGTAGTTTCCTTGCATGAATCCATAAAAGGCGCCTGTAGTGCCATTTACCCCCA
TTCACTGCCAGAGCCGTGAGCGCAGCGAACTGAATGTCACGAAAAAGACAGCGACTCAGGTGCCTGATGG
TCGGAGACAAAAGGAATATTCAGCGATTTGCCCGATTGCGGCCGCAACCGAGCTTGCGAGGGTGCTACTT
AAGCCTTTAGGGTTTTAAGGTCTGTTTTGTAGAGGAGCAAACAGCGTTTGCGACATCCTTTTGTAATACT
GCGGAACTGACTAAAGTAGTGAGTTATACACAGGGCTGGGATCTATTCTTTTTATCTTTTTTTATTCTTT
CTTTATTCTATAAATTATAACCACTTGAATATAAACAAAAAAAACACACAAAGGTCTAGCGGAATTTACA
GAGGGTCTAGCAGAATTTACAAGTTTTCCAGCAAAGGTCTAGCAGAATTTACAGATACCCACAACTCAAA
GGAAAAGGACTAGTAATTATCATTGACTAGCCCATCTCAATTGGTATAGTGATTAAAATCACCTAGACCA
ATTGAGATGTATGTCTGAATTAGTTGTTTTCAAAGCAAATGAACTAGCGATTAGTCGCTATGACTTAACG
GAGCATGAAACCAAGCTAATTTTATGCTGTGTGGCACTACTCAACCCCACGATTGAAAACCCTACAAGGA
AAGAACGGACGGTATCGTTCACTTATAACCAATACGTTCAGATGATGAACATCAGTAGGGAAAATGCTTA
TGGTGTATTAGCTAAAGCAACCAGAGAGCTGATGACGAGAACTGTGGAAATCAGGAATCCTTTGGTTAAA
GGCTTTGAGATTTTCCAGTGGACAAACTATGCCAAGTTCTCAAGCGAAAAATTAGAATTAGTTTTTAGTG
AAGAGATATTGCCTTATCTTTTCCAGTTAAAAAAATTCATAAAATATAATCTGGAACATGTTAAGTCTTT
TGAAAACAAATACTCTATGAGGATTTATGAGTGGTTATTAAAAGAACTAACACAAAAGAAAACTCACAAG
GCAAATATAGAGATTAGCCTTGATGAATTTAAGTTCATGTTAATGCTTGAAAATAACTACCATGAGTTTA
AAAGGCTTAACCAATGGGTTTTGAAACCAATAAGTAAAGATTTAAACACTTACAGCAATATGAAATTGGT
GGTTGATAAGCGAGGCCGCCCGACTGATACGTTGATTTTCCAAGTTGAACTAGATAGACAAATGGATCTC
GTAACCGAACTTGAGAACAACCAGATAAAAATGAATGGTGACAAAATACCAACAACCATTACATCAGATT
CCTACCTACATAACGGACTAAGAAAAACACTACACGATGCTTTAACTGCAAAAATTCAGCTCACCAGTTT
TGAGGCAAAATTTTTGAGTGACATGCAAAGTAAGTATGATCTCAATGGTTCGTTCTCATGGCTCACGCAA
AAACAACGAACCACACTAGAGAACATACTGGCTAAATACGGAAGGATCTGAGGTTCTTATGGCTCTTGTA
TCTATCAGTGAAGCATCAAGACTAACAAACAAAAGTAGAACAACTGTTCACCGTTACATATCAAAGGGAA
AACTGTCCATACCCATGGGCTAGCATCGAATGGCGCAAAACCTTTCGCGGTATGGCATGATAGCGCCCGG
AAGAGAGTCAATTCAGGGTGGTGAATGTGAAACCAGTAACGTTATACGATGTCGCAGAGTATGCCGGTGT
CTCTTATCAGACCGTTTCCCGCGTGGTGAACCAGGCCAGCCACGTTTCTGCGAAAACGCGGGAAAAAGTG
GAAGCGGCGATGGCGGAGCTGAATTACATTCCCAACCGCGTGGCACAACAACTGGCGGGCAAACAGTCGT
TGCTGATTGGCGTTGCCACCTCCAGTCTGGCCCTGCACGCGCCGTCGCAAATTGTCGCGGCGATTAAATC
TCGCGCCGATCAACTGGGTGCCAGCGTGGTGGTGTCGATGGTAGAACGAAGCGGCGTCGAAGCCTGTAAA
GCGGCGGTGCACAATCTTCTCGCGCAACGCGTCAGTGGGCTGATCATTAACTATCCGCTGGATGACCAGG
ATGCCATTGCTGTGGAAGCTGCCTGCACTAATGTTCCGGCGTTATTTCTTGATGTCTCTGACCAGACACC
CATCAACAGTATTATTTTCTCCCATGAAGACGGTACGCGACTGGGCGTGGAGCATCTGGTCGCATTGGGT
CACCAGCAAATCGCGCTGTTAGCGGGCCCATTAAGTTCTGTCTCGGCGCGTCTGCGTCTGGCTGGCTGGC
ATAAATATCTCACTCGCAATCAAATTCAGCCGATAGCGGAACGGGAAGGCGACTGGAGTGCCATGTCCGG
TTTTCAACAAACCATGCAAATGCTGAATGAGGGCATCGTTCCCACTGCGATGCTGGTTGCCAACGATCAG
ATGGCGCTGGGCGCAATGCGCGCCATTACCGAGTCCGGGCTGCGCGTTGGTGCGGATATCTCGGTAGTGG
GATACGACGATACCGAAGACAGCTCATGTTATATCCCGCCGTTAACCACCATCAAACAGGATTTTCGCCT
GCTGGGGCAAACCAGCGTGGACCGCTTGCTGCAACTCTCTCAGGGCCAGGCGGTGAAGGGCAATCAGCTG
TTGCCCGTCTCACTGGTGAAAAGAAAAACCACCCTGGCGCCCAATACGCAAACCGCCTCTCCCCGCGCGT
TGGCCGATTCATTAATGCAGCTGGCACGACAGGTTTCCCGACTGGAAAGCGGGCAGTGAGCTAGCTCACT
GCCCGCTTTCCAGTCGGGAAACCATCATGCCATACCGCGAAAGGTTTTGCGCCATTCGATGCTAGCTGAT
CAGCCAGTGCCAAGCTTGGCATTGCTTATCAATTTGTTGCAACGAACAGGTCACTATCAGTCAAAATAAA
ATCATTATTTGATTTCAATTTTGTCCCACTCCCTGCCTCTGTCATCACGATACTGTGATGCCATGGTGTC
CGACTTATGCCCGAGAAGATGTTGAGCAAACTTATCGCTTATCTGCTTCTCATAGAGTCTTGCAGACAAA
CTGCGCAACTCGTGAAAGGTAGGCGGATCTAGAGAAGCCTGTCGGCACCGTCTGGTTTGCTTTTGCCACT
GCCCGCGGTGAAGGCATTACCCGGCGGGAATGCTTCAGCGGCGACCGTGATGCGGTGCGTCGTCAGGCTA
CTGCGTATGCATTGCAGACCTTGTGGCAACAATTTCTACAAAACACTTGATACTGTATGAGCATACAGTA
TAATTGCTTCAACAGAACATATTGACTATCCGGTATTACCCGGCATGACAGGAGTAAAAATGGCTATCGA
CGAAAACAAACAGAAAGCGTTGGCGGCAGCACTGGGCCAGATTGAGAAACAATTTGGTAAAGGCTCCATC
ATGCGCCTGGGTGAAGACCGTTCCATGGATGTGGAAACCATCTCTACCGGTTCGCTTTCACTGGATATCG
CGCTTGGGGCAGGTGGTCTGCCGATGGGCCGTATCGTCGAAATCTACGGACCGGAATCTTCCGGTAAAAC
CACGCTGACGCTGCAGGTGATCGCCGCAGCGCAGCGTGAAGGTAAAACCTGTGCGTTTATCGATGCTGAA
CACGCGCTGGACCCAATCTACGCACGTAAACTGGGCGTCGATATCGACAACCTGCTGTGCTCCCAGCCGG
ACACCGGCGAGCAGGCACTGGAAATCTGTGACGCCCTGGCGCGTTCTGGCGCAGTAGACGTTATCGTCGT
TGACTCCGTGGCGGCACTGACGCCGAAAGCGGAAATCGAAGGCGAAATCGGCGACTCTCACATGGGCCTT
GCGGCACGTATGATGAGCCAGGCGATGCGTAAGCTGGCGGGTAACCTGAAGCAGTCCAACACGCTGCTGA
TCTTCATCAACCAGATCCGTATGAAAATTGGTGTGATGTTCGGTAACCCGGAAACCACTACCGGTGGTAA
CGCGCTGAAATTCTACGCCTCTGTTCGTCTCGACATCCGTCGTATCGGCGCGGTGAAAGAGGGCGAAAAC
GTGGTGGGTAGCGAAACCCGCGTGAAAGTGGTGAAGAACAAAATCGCTGCGCCGTTTAAACAGGCTGAAT
TCCAGATCCTCTACGGCGAAGGTATC
[180 nt withheld, positions 9127-9306]
AGCAACCCGAACTCAACGCCGGATTTCTCTGTAGATGATAGCGAAGGCGTAGCAGAAACTAACGAAGATT
TTTAATCGTCTTGTTTGATACACAAGGGTCGCATCTGCGGCCCTTTTGCTTTTTTAAGTTGTAAGGATAT
GCCATGACAGAATCAACATCCCGTCGAGATCCGAATTCTCACTCATTAGGCACCCCAGGCTTTACACTTT
ATGCTTCCGGCTCGTATAATGTGTGGAATTGTGAGCGGATAACAATTTCACACAGGAAACAGTCGACGCT
TATAAAAAATGGATATTAATACTGAAACTGAGATCAAGCAAAAGCATTCACTAACCCCCTTTCCTGTTTT
CCTAATCAGCCCGGCATTTCGCGGGCGATATTTTCACAGCTATTTCAGGAGTTCAGCCATGAACGCTTAT
TACATTCAGGATCGTCTTGAGGCTCAGAGCTGGGCGCGTCACTACCAGCAGCTCGCCCGTGAAGAGAAAG
AGGCAGAACTGGCAGACGACATGGAAAAAGGCCTGCCCCAGCACCTGTTTGAATCGCTATGCATCGATCA
TTTGCAACGCCACGGGGCCAGCAAAAAATCCATTACCCGTGCGTTTGATGACGATGTTGAGTTTCAGGAG
CGCATGGCAGAACACATCCGGTACATGGTTGAAACCATTGCTCACCACCAGGTTGATATTGATTCAGAGG
TATAAAACGAATGAGTACTGCACTCGCAACGCTGGCTGGGAAGCTGGCTGAACGTGTCGGCATGGATTCT
GTCGACCCACAGGAACTGATCACCACTCTTCGCCAGACGGCATTTAAAGGTGATGCCAGCGATGCGCAGT
TCATCGCATTACTGATCGTTGCCAACCAGTACGGCCTTAATCCGTGGACGAAAGAAATTTACGCCTTTCC
TGATAAGCAGAATGGCATCGTTCCGGTGGTGGGCGTTGATGGCTGGTCCCGCATCATCAATGAAAACCAG
CAGTTTGATGGCATGGACTTTGAGCAGGACAATGAATCCTGTACATGCCGGATTTACCGCAAGGACCGTA
ATCATCCGATCTGCGTTACCGAATGGATGGATGAATGCCGCCGCGAACCATTCAAAACTCGCGAAGGCAG
AGAAATCACGGGGCCGTGGCAGTCGCATCCCAAACGGATGTTACGTCATAAAGCCATGATTCAGTGTGCC
CGTCTGGCCTTCGGATTTGCTGGTATCTATGACAAGGATGAAGCCGAGCGCATTGTCGAAAATACTGCAT
ACACTGCAGAACGTCAGCCGGAACGCGACATCACTCCGGTTAACGATGAAACAATGCAGGAGATTAACAC
TCTGCTGATCGCCCTGGATAAAACATGGGATGACGACTTATTGCCGCTCTGTTCCCAGATATTTCGCCGC
GACATTCGTGCATCGTCAGAACTGACACAGGCCGAAGCAGTAAAAGCTCTTGGATTCCTGAAACAGAAAG
CCGCAGAGCAGAAGGTGGCAGC
Features (pLannotate 1.2.2; 25 found; start..end, strand, type, name):
      1..681     +  CDS            Exo: 5' to 3' double-stranded DNA exonuclease in the λ Red system; exo; creates 3' single-stranded DNA tails
    682..728     +  terminator     λ tL3 terminator (fragment): transcription terminator tL3 from phage λ
    752..841     -  CDS            qacE (fragment): QACE_ECOLX - Protein inferred from homology: Swiss-Prot protein existence level 3. Multidrug exporter. Is implicated for the resistance to bacteriocidal quaternary ammonium compounds. From Escherichia coli.
   1005..1796    -  CDS            SmR: aminoglycoside adenylyltransferase (Murphy, 1985); aadA; confers resistance to spectinomycin and streptomycin
   1803..1859    -  CDS            GmR (fragment): gentamycin acetyltransferase; aacC1; confers resistance to gentamycin
   1945..2388    +  CDS            int (fragment): INT2_ECOLX - Protein inferred from homology: Swiss-Prot protein existence level 3. Putative integrase believed to be involved in the insertion of antibiotic resistance genes into plasmids and transposons. From Escherichia coli.
   2384..3076    -  CDS            SCEI: SCE1_YEAST - Also known as OMEGA, SECY. Experimental evidence at protein level: Swiss-Prot protein existence level 1. Mitochondrial DNA endonuclease involved in intron homing. It introduces a specific double-strand break in the DNA of the 21S rRNA gene and thus mediates the insertion of an intron, containing its own coding sequence (group I intron), into an intronless gene. Specifically recognizes and cleaves the sequence 5'-TAGGGATAACAGGGTAAT-3'. From Saccharomyces cerevisiae (strain ATCC 204508 / S288c) (Baker's yeast).
   3126..3410    -  promoter       araBAD promoter: araBAD; promoter of the L-arabinose operon of E. coli; the araC regulatory gene is transcribed in the opposite direction (Guzman et al., 1995)
   3437..4315    +  CDS            araC: L-arabinose regulatory protein; araC
   4318..4458    +  CDS            int (fragment): INT2_ECOLX - Protein inferred from homology: Swiss-Prot protein existence level 3. Putative integrase believed to be involved in the insertion of antibiotic resistance genes into plasmids and transposons. From Escherichia coli.
   4459..4648    +  CDS            bla(M) (fragment): β-lactamase lacking the signal sequence; bla(M); allows cytosolic expression of β-lactamase
   5271..5493    +  rep_origin     pSC101 ori: low-copy replication origin that requires the Rep101 protein
   5541..6491    +  CDS            Rep101(Ts): temperature-sensitive version of the RepA protein needed for replication with the pSC101 origin (Armstrong et al., 1984); rep101 encoding an A56V mutation
   6604..6676    +  promoter       lacI promoter (fragment): lacI
   6677..7759    +  CDS            lacI: lac repressor; lacI; The lac repressor binds to the lac operator to inhibit transcription in E. coli. This inhibition can be relieved by adding lactose or isopropyl-β-D-thiogalactopyranoside (IPTG).
   7794..7831    -  promoter       lacI promoter (fragment): lacI
   7859..7920    -  protein_bind   attL4 (fragment): mutant version of attL; recombination site for the Gateway® LR reaction LR Clonase™
   7915..8079    -  CDS            λ integrase (fragment): integrase from phage λ; int
   8082..8237    +  CDS            pncC (fragment): PNCC_ECOLI - Also known as ygaD. Experimental evidence at protein level: Swiss-Prot protein existence level 1. Has nicotinamidemononucleotide (NMN) aminohydrolase activity, not active on other substrates. From Escherichia coli (strain K12).
   8259..8304    +  promoter       recA (ΔLexA) promoter (fragment): constitutively active E. coli recA promoter lacking the LexA binding site (Brent and Ptashne, 1981)
   8320..9381    +  CDS            RecA (sequence partly withheld): DNA repair protein from E. coli; recA
   9507..9537    +  promoter       lac UV5 promoter: E. coli lac promoter with an "up" mutation
   9541..9563    +  protein_bind   lac operator (fragment): The lac repressor binds to the lac operator to inhibit transcription in E. coli. This inhibition can be relieved by adding lactose or isopropyl-β-D-thiogalactopyranoside (IPTG). lac repressor encoded by lacI
   9595..10011   +  CDS            Gam: inhibitor of the host RecBCD nuclease in the λ Red system; gam; protects the double-stranded DNA substrate for recombination
  10017..1       +  CDS            bet (across the origin): VBET_LAMBD - Also known as betA, red-beta, redB. Experimental evidence at protein level: Swiss-Prot protein existence level 1. Gene bet protein functions in general recombination and in the late, rolling-circle mode of lambda DNA replication. Has a function similar to that of E.coli recT. It is a single-stranded DNA binding protein that can promote renaturation of DNA. From Escherichia phage lambda (Bacteriophage lambda).
