[The description below was written by a language model from this plasmid's Addgene catalogue record and pLannotate feature annotations shown in this document.]
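Description:
pTKRED is a low-copy bacterial helper plasmid of about 10.7 kb, catalogued as an empty backbone but in fact carrying a full set of recombineering functions for E. coli. It replicates from the pSC101 origin with the temperature-sensitive Rep101 (A56V) replication protein. This explains the permissive 30°C propagation temperature and means the plasmid can be cured from cells by shifting to a higher temperature once it is no longer needed. Selection is by spectinomycin through the aadA adenylyltransferase gene (SmR). Several short annotated fragments around the marker and elsewhere (qacE, gentamicin acetyltransferase, integron integrase, β-lactamase, attL4, λ integrase, pncC) appear to be non-functional remnants of the construct's assembly history.

The payload consists of two independently inducible modules plus a recombination accessory gene. The λ Red operon (gam, bet, exo) sits downstream of a lacUV5 promoter with a lac operator and ends at the λ tL3 terminator. A plasmid-borne lacI gene supplies repressor, so Red expression is induced with IPTG. Gam blocks host RecBCD, Exo resects double-stranded DNA ends to leave 3' single-stranded tails, and Beta anneals those tails to homologous targets. Separately, the yeast homing endonuclease I-SceI is placed under the araBAD promoter with divergently transcribed araC, giving arabinose-inducible cleavage at its 18-bp recognition site. An E. coli recA gene is also present behind a fragment of the recA promoter annotated as lacking the LexA binding site, which should supply RecA in recA-deficient hosts.

According to the associated publication title, the plasmid is used for site-specific chromosomal integration of large synthetic constructs. This fits a scheme that combines I-SceI-generated double-strand breaks with Red-mediated recombination, although the record does not spell out the procedure.
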