Addgene plasmid #41062: pTKRED
Purpose: (Empty Backbone)
Depositing lab: Edward Cox & Thomas Kuhlman. Depositing organization: Princeton University. Publication: Site-specific chromosomal integration of large synthetic constructs. Kuhlman TE, Cox EC. Nucleic Acids Res. 2010 Apr;38(6):e92. Epub 2010 Jan 4. 10.1093/nar/gkp1193 PubMed 20047970.
Backbone
  Vector backbone: pTKRED
  Backbone size (bp): 10726
  Vector type: Bacterial Expression
Growth in bacteria
  Bacterial resistance: Spectinomycin, 50 μg/mL
  Growth temperature: 30°C
  Growth strain: DH5alpha
  Copy number: Low Copy
Terms and licenses: Academic/Nonprofit Terms; Industry Terms: Not Available to Industry
How to cite: pTKRED was a gift from Edward Cox & Thomas Kuhlman (Addgene plasmid # 41062 ; http://n2t.net/addgene:41062 ; RRID:Addgene_41062)
