>Addgene plasmid #41062 | pTKRED | addgene partial sequence | sequence record 58019 | pBAD-F 5'-ATGCCATAGCATTTTTATCC-3'
CTGACGCTTTTTATCGCAACTCTCTACTGTTTCTCCATACCCGTTTTTTTGGGAATTCGAGCTCTAAGGA
GGTTATAAAAAATGCATCAAAAAAACCAGGTAATGAACCTGGGTCCGAACTCTAAACTGCTGAAAGAATA
CAAATCCCAGCTGATCGAACTGAACATCGAACAGTTCGAAGCAGGTATCGGTCTGATCCTGGGTGATGCT
TACATCCGTTCTCGTGATGAAGGTAAAACCTACTGTATGCAGTTCGAGTGGAAAAACAAAGCATACATGG
ACCACGTATGTCTGCTGTACGATCAGTGGGTACTGTCCCCGCCGCACAAAAAACAACGTGTTAACCACCT
GGGTAACCTGGTAATCACCTGGGGCGCCCAGACTTTCAAACACCAAGCTTTCAACAAACTGGCTAACCTG
TTCATCGTTAACAACAAAAAAACCATCCCGAACAACCTGGTTGAAAACTACCTGACCCCGATGTCTCTGG
CATACTGGTTCATGGATGATGGTGGTAAATGGGATTACAACAAAAACTCTACCAACAAATCGATCGTACT
GAACACCCAGTCTTTCACTTTCGAAGAAGTAGAATACCTGGTTAAGGGTCTGCGTAACAAATTCCAACTG
AACTGTTACGTAAAAATCAACAAAAACAAACCGATCATCTACATCGATTCTATGTCTTACCTGATCTTCT
ACAACCTGATCAAACCGTACCTGATCCCGCAGATGATGTACAAACTGCCGAACACTATCTCCTCCGAAAC
TTTCCTGAAATAAGCATGCCCGTTCCATACAGAAGCTGGGCGAACAAACGATGCTCGCCTTCCAGAAAAC
CGAGGATGCGAACCACTTCATCCGGGGTCAGCACCACCGGCAAGCGCCGCGACGGCCG
