>Addgene plasmid #41062 | pTKRED | addgene partial sequence | sequence record 58209 | M13_pUC_rev
TAATACTGAAACTGAGATCAAGCAAAAGCATTCACTAACCCCCTTTCCTGTTTTCCTAATCAGCCCGGCA
TTTCGCGGGCGATATTTTCACAGCTATTTCAGGAGTTCAGCCATGAACGCTTATTACATTCAGGATCGTC
TTGAGGCTCAGAGCTGGGCGCGTCACTACCAGCAGCTCGCCCGTGAAGAGAAAGAGGCAGAACTGGCAGA
CGACATGGAAAAAGGCCTGCCCCAGCACCTGTTTGAATCGCTATGCATCGATCATTTGCAACGCCACGGG
GCCAGCAAAAAATCCATTACCCGTGCGTTTGATGACGATGTTGAGTTTCAGGAGCGCATGGCAGAACACA
TCCGGTACATGGTTGAAACCATTGCTCACCACCAGGTTGATATTGATTCAGAGGTATAAAACGAATGAGT
ACTGCACTCGCAACGCTGGCTGGGAAGCTGGCTGAACGTGTCGGCATGGATTCTGTCGACCCACAGGAAC
TGATCACCACTCTTCGCCAGACGGCATTTAAAGGTGATGCCAGCGATGCGCAGTTCATCGCATTACTGAT
CGTTGCCAACCAGTACGGCCTTAATCCGTGGACGAAAGAAATTTACGCCTTTCCTGATAAGCAGAATGGC
ATCGTTCCGGTGGTGGGCGTTGATGGCTGGTCCCGCATCATCAATGAAAACCAGCAGTTTGATGGCATGG
ACTTTGAGCAGGACAATGAATCCTGTACATGCCGGATTTACCGCAAGGA
